>Addgene plasmid #182411 | pRSFDuet-1_VNp-hGH | addgene full sequence | sequence record 360663 | Addgene NGS Result
GCGTCTGGCTGGCTGGCATAAATATCTCACTCGCAATCAAATTCAGCCGATAGCGGAACGGGAAGGCGAC
TGGAGTGCCATGTCCGGTTTTCAACAAACCATGCAAATGCTGAATGAGGGCATCGTTCCCACTGCGATGC
TGGTTGCCAACGATCAGATGGCGCTGGGCGCAATGCGCGCCATTACCGAGTCCGGGCTGCGCGTTGGTGC
GGACATCTCGGTAGTGGGATACGACGATACCGAAGACAGCTCATGTTATATCCCGCCGTTAACCACCATC
AAACAGGATTTTCGCCTGCTGGGGCAAACCAGCGTGGACCGCTTGCTGCAACTCTCTCAGGGCCAGGCGG
TGAAGGGCAATCAGCTGTTGCCCGTCTCACTGGTGAAAAGAAAAACCACCCTGGCGCCCAATACGCAAAC
CGCCTCTCCCCGCGCGTTGGCCGATTCATTAATGCAGCTGGCACGACAGGTTTCCCGACTGGAAAGCGGG
CAGTGAGCGCAACGCAATTAATGTAAGTTAGCTCACTCATTAGGCACCGGGATCTCGACCGATGCCCTTG
AGAGCCTTCAACCCAGTCAGCTCCTTCCGGTGGGCGCGGGGCATGACTAACATGAGAATTACAACTTATA
TCGTATGGGGCTGACTTCAGGTGCTACATTTGAAGAGATAAATTGCACTGAAATCTAGAGTAACGGAATA
GCTGTTCGTTGACTTGATAGACCGATTGATTCATCATCTCATAAATAAAGAAAAACCACCGCTACCAACG
GTGGTTTTCTCAAGGTTCGCTGAGCTACCAACTCTTTGAACCAAGGTAAGTGGGTTGGAGGACCGCACTC
ACCAAAATCTGTTCTTTCAGTTTAGCCTTAACAGGTGCATAACTTCAAGACAAAGTCCTCTAAATCAGTT
ACCAATGGCTGCTGCCAGTGGCGATAAGTCGTGTCTTACCGGGTTGGACTCAAGACGATAGTTACCGGAT
AAGGCGCAGCGGTCGGGCTGAACGGGGGGTTCGTGCACACAGCCCAGCTTGGAGCGAACGACCTACACCG
AACTGAGATACCAACAGCGTGAGCTATGAGAAAGCGCCACGCTTCCCGAAGGGAGAAAGGCGGACAGGTA
TCCGGTAAGCGGCAGGGTCGGAACAGGAGAGCGCACGAGGGAGCTTCCAGGGGGAAACGCCTGGTATCTT
TATAGTCCTGTCGGGTTTCGCCACCTCTGGCTTGAGCGTCGATTTTTGTGATGCTCGTCAGGGGGGCGGA
GCCTATGGAAAAACGCCTGCGGCGTTGGCTTCTTCCGGTGCTTTGCTTTTTGCTCACATGTTCTTTCCGG
CTTTATCCCCTGATTCTGTGGATAACCGTATTACCGCTTTTGAGTGAGCTGACACCGCTCGCCGCAGTCG
AACGACCGAGCGTAGCGAGTCAGTGAGCGAGGAAGCGGAAGAGCGCTGCATGCCTATTTGTTTATTTTTC
TAAATACATTCAAATATGTATCCGCTCATGAGACAATAACCCTGATAAATGCTTCAATAATATTGAAAAA
GGAAGAGTATGAGCCATATTCAACGGGAAACGTCTTGCTCTAGGCCGCGATTAAATTCCAACATGGATGC
TGATTTATATGGGTATAAATGGGCTCGCGATAATGTCGGGCAATCAGGTGCGACAATCTATCGATTGTAT
GGGAAGCCCGATGCGCCAGAGTTGTTTCTGAAACATGGCAAAGGTAGCGTTGCCAATGATGTTACAGATG
AGATGGTCAGACTAAACTGGCTGACGGAATTTATGCCTCTTCCGACCATCAAGCATTTTATCCGTACTCC
TGATGATGCATGGTTACTCACCACTGCGATCCCCGGGAAAACAGCATTCCAGGTATTAGAAGAATATCCT
GATTCAGGTGAAAATATTGTTGATGCGCTGGCAGTGTTCCTGCGCCGGTTGCATTCGATTCCTGTTTGTA
ATTGTCCTTTTAACAGCGACCGCGTATTTCGTCTCGCTCAGGCGCAATCACGAATGAATAACGGTTTGGT
TGATGCGAGTGATTTTGATGACGAGCGTAATGGCTGGCCTGTTGAACAAGTCTGGAAAGAAATGCATAAA
CTTTTGCCATTCTCACCGGATTCAGTCGTCACTCATGGTGATTTCTCACTTGATAACCTTATTTTTGACG
AGGGGAAATTAATAGGTTGTATTGATGTTGGACGAGTCGGAATCGCAGACCGATACCAGGATCTTGCCAT
CCTATGGAACTGCCTCGGTGAGTTTTCTCCTTCATTACAGAAACGGCTTTTTCAAAAATATGGTATTGAT
AATCCTGATATGAATAAATTGCAGTTTCATTTGATGCTCGATGAGTTTTTCTAAGAATTAATTCATGAGC
GGATACATATTTGAATGTATTTAGAAAAATAAACAAATAGGGGTTCCGCGCACATTTCCCCGAAAAGTGC
CACTTGCGGAGACCCGGTCGTCAGCTTGTCGTCGGTTCAGGGCAGGGTCGTTAAATAGCCGCTTATGTCT
ATTGCTGGTTTACCGGTTTATTGACTACCGGAAGCAGTGTGACCGTGTGCTTCTCAAATGCCTGAGGTTT
CAGCAAAAAACCCCTCAAGACCCGTTTAGAGGCCCCAAGGGGTTATGCTAGTTATTGCTCAGCGGTGGCA
GCAGCCTAGGTTAATTAAGCTGCGCTAGTAGACGAGTCCATGTGCTGGCGTTCAAATTTCGCAGCAGCGG
TTTCTTTACCAGACTCGAGTTAATGATGATGATGATGATGGGTACCTCATTAGAAGCCGCAAGAACCCTC
AACAGAGCGACACTGAACAATACGCAGGAAGGTCTCAACTTTGTCCATGTCTTTACGGAAGCAGTACAGC
AGACCATAGTTTTTCAGCAGGGCGTCATCATTATGGGAGTTGGTGTCGAATTTAGAGTAAGTCTGTTTAA
AAATCTGGCCAGTACGCGGGCTGCCGTCCTCCAGGCGGCCCATCAGGGTCTGGATACCCTCCTCCAGGTC
TTTCAGCAGATCGTATACGTTAGAGTCGGAAGCGCCATATACCAGGGAGTTCGCGAAGACGCTGCGCAGG
AATTGCACCGGTTCCAGCCAAGACTGGATCAGCAGCAGGCTAATACGCAGCAGTTCCAGATTAGATTTCT
GCTGGGTTTCTTCGCGGTTAGACGGAGTCGGGATGGATTCGCTGAAGCACAGGGAGGTTTGCGGGTTCTG
CAGGAAGCTGTATTTCTGTTCTTTCGGGATGTAGGCCTCCTCGAATTCTTGATAAGTGTCGAATGCCAGC
TGGTGCAGACGATGTGCACGCAGCATAGCGTTATCGAACAGACGAGACAGCGGAATCGTCGGGAAAGATC
TGAGAACACCCTCTTTTGTCTTTCCTGCTGCTTCTGCCACACCCTGTTTGGTTTTCTCAGCAGCTGCCAC
AACTCCCTCCTTGGCCTTTGAAAGTCCTTTCATGAATACATCCATATGTATATCTCCTTCTTATACTTAA
CTAATATACTAAGATGGGGAATTGTTATCCGCTCACAATTCCCCTATAGTGAGTCGTATTAATTTCGATT
ATGCGGCCGTGTACAATACGATTACTTTCTGTTCGACTTAAGCATTATGCGGCCGCAAGCTTGTCGACCT
GCAGGCGCGCCGAGCTCGAATTCGGATCCTGGCTGTGGTGATGATGGTGATGGCTGCTGCCCATGGTATA
TCTCCTTATTAAAGTTAAACAAAATTATTTCTACAGGGGAATTGTTATCCGCTCACAATTCCCCTATAGT
GAGTCGTATTAATTTCCTAATGCAGGAGTCGCATAAGGGAGAGCGTCGAGATCCCGGACACCATCGAATG
GCGCAAAACCTTTCGCGGTATGGCATGATAGCGCCCGGAAGAGAGTCAATTCAGGGTGGTGAATGTGAAA
CCAGTAACGTTATACGATGTCGCAGAGTATGCCGGTGTCTCTTATCAGACCGTTTCCCGCGTGGTGAACC
AGGCCAGCCACGTTTCTGCGAAAACGCGGGAAAAAGTGGAAGCGGCGATGGCGGAGCTGAATTACATTCC
CAACCGCGTGGCACAACAACTGGCGGGCAAACAGTCGTTGCTGATTGGCGTTGCCACCTCCAGTCTGGCC
CTGCACGCGCCGTCGCAAATTGTCGCGGCGATTAAATCTCGCGCCGATCAACTGGGTGCCAGCGTGGTGG
TGTCGATGGTAGAACGAAGCGGCGTCGAAGCCTGTAAAGCGGCGGTGCACAATCTTCTCGCGCAACGCGT
CAGTGGGCTGATCATTAACTATCCGCTGGATGACCAGGATGCCATTGCTGTGGAAGCTGCCTGCACTAAT
GTTCCGGCGTTATTTCTTGATGTCTCTGACCAGACACCCATCAACAGTATTATTTTCTCCCATGAAGACG
GTACGCGACTGGGCGTGGAGCATCTGGTCGCATTGGGTCACCAGCAAATCGCGCTGTTAGCGGGCCCATT
AAGTTCTGTCTCGGCGCGTCT
Features (pLannotate 1.2.2; 20 found; start..end, strand, type, name):
    509..530     +  protein_bind   CAP binding site: CAP binding activates transcription in the presence of cAMP. E. coli catabolite activator protein
    545..609     +  CDS            TcR (fragment): tetracycline efflux protein; tet; confers resistance to tetracycline
    692..1441    +  rep_origin     RSF ori: Plasmids containing the RSF 1030 origin of replication can be propagated in E. coli cells that contain additional plasmids with compatible origins.
   1457..1548    +  promoter       AmpR promoter: bla
   1549..2364    +  CDS            KanR: aminoglycoside phosphotransferase; aph(3')-Ia; confers resistance to kanamycin in bacteria or G418 (Geneticin®) in eukaryotes
   2373..2430    -  promoter       AmpR promoter (fragment): bla
   2594..2641    -  terminator     T7 terminator: transcription terminator for bacteriophage T7 RNA polymerase
   2649..2666    -  CDS            SET1 (fragment): solubility-enhancement tag derived from T7 phage gene 10B
   2696..2737    -  CDS            S-Tag (fragment): affinity and epitope tag derived from pancreatic ribonuclease A
   2753..2770    -  CDS            capTEV™ (fragment): composite tag for in vivo biotinylation, TEV protease cleavage, and 6xHis tagging
   2783..3358    -  CDS            GH1 (fragment): SOMA_HUMAN - Experimental evidence at protein level: Swiss-Prot protein existence level 1. Plays an important role in growth control. Its major role in stimulating body growth is to stimulate the liver and other tissues to secrete IGF-1. It stimulates both the differentiation and proliferation of myoblasts. It also stimulates amino acid uptake and protein synthesis in muscle and other tissues. From Homo sapiens (Human).
   3416..3475    -  CDS            Sncb (fragment): SYUB_MOUSE - Experimental evidence at protein level: Swiss-Prot protein existence level 1. May be involved in neuronal plasticity. From Mus musculus (Mouse).
   3518..3542    -  protein_bind   lac operator: The lac repressor binds to the lac operator to inhibit transcription in E. coli. This inhibition can be relieved by adding lactose or isopropyl-β-D-thiogalactopyranoside (IPTG). lac repressor encoded by lacI
   3543..3561    -  promoter       T7 promoter: promoter for bacteriophage T7 RNA polymerase
   3711..3733    -  RBS            RBS: efficient ribosome binding site from bacteriophage T7 gene 10 (Olins and Rangwala, 1989)
   3748..3772    -  protein_bind   lac operator: The lac repressor binds to the lac operator to inhibit transcription in E. coli. This inhibition can be relieved by adding lactose or isopropyl-β-D-thiogalactopyranoside (IPTG). lac repressor encoded by lacI
   3773..3791    -  promoter       T7 promoter: promoter for bacteriophage T7 RNA polymerase
   3794..3829    +  CDS            TcR (fragment): tetracycline efflux protein; tet; confers resistance to tetracycline
   3837..3914    +  promoter       lacI promoter: lacI
   3915..496     +  CDS            lacI (across the origin): lac repressor; lacI; The lac repressor binds to the lac operator to inhibit transcription in E. coli. This inhibition can be relieved by adding lactose or isopropyl-β-D-thiogalactopyranoside (IPTG).
