[The description below was written by a language model from this plasmid's Addgene catalogue record and pLannotate feature annotations shown in this document.]
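Description:
pRSFDuet-1_VNp-hGH is a bacterial expression plasmid of about 4.5 kb built on the Novagen pRSFDuet-1 backbone. It produces human growth hormone (GH1) fused at its N terminus to a Vesicle Nucleating peptide (VNp). It replicates from the RSF1030 origin, is recorded as high copy, and can coexist with plasmids carrying compatible origins. Selection is by kanamycin through an aminoglycoside phosphotransferase gene. The backbone also carries lacI under its own promoter, supplying the lac repressor that controls the expression cassettes.

As expected for a Duet vector, the feature table shows two T7 promoter/lac operator units in the same orientation. The VNp-hGH open reading frame lies downstream of the second one, while the region after the first promoter contains only a T7 gene 10 ribosome binding site and appears to be unoccupied. Transcription therefore needs a host that supplies T7 RNA polymerase, and it is induced by IPTG or lactose relieving lac repression. The short segment upstream of GH1 is annotated as a fragment resembling a mouse beta-synuclein N terminus, and it sits where the record places the VNp. Downstream of GH1, the automated annotation finds small fragments matching a 6xHis-containing composite tag and the S-tag, followed by the T7 terminator. The catalogue entry lists neither as a tag, so it is not stated whether they are translated as part of the fusion. The small TcR, SET1 and AmpR promoter fragments look like backbone remnants or chance matches. The cloning sites are not recorded, and part of the insert was made synthetically.

The associated publication title describes high-yield production of vesicle-packaged recombinant protein from E. coli, which is the context in which this VNp fusion is used.
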