Addgene plasmid #182411: pRSFDuet-1_VNp-hGH
Purpose: Bacterial expression of Vesicle Nucleating peptide-human growth hormone fusion
Depositing lab: Dan Mulvihill. Depositing organization: London and South East University Group (LASE). Publication: High-yield vesicle-packaged recombinant protein production from E. coli. Eastwood TA, Baker K, Streather BR, Allen N, Wang L, Botchway SW, Brown IR, Hiscock JR, Lennon C, Mulvihill DP. Cell Rep Methods. 2023 Feb 2;3(2):100396. doi: 10.1016/j.crmeth.2023.100396. eCollection 2023 Feb 27. PubMed 36936078.
Backbone
  Vector backbone: pRSFDUET-1
  Backbone manufacturer: Novagen
  Vector type: Bacterial Expression
Growth in bacteria
  Bacterial resistance: Kanamycin, 50 μg/mL
  Growth temperature: 37°C
  Growth strain: DH5alpha
  Copy number: High Copy
Gene/Insert
  Gene/Insert name: VNp-hGH
  Species: H. sapiens (human)
  GenBank ID: UniProtKB: P01241
  Entrez Gene: GH1 (a.k.a. GH, GH-N, GHB5, GHN, IGHD1A, IGHD1B, IGHD2, hGH-N)
  Promoter: T7
  Tag / fusion protein: Vesicle Nucleating peptide (VNp) (N terminal on insert)
  Cloning method: Restriction Enzyme; 5′ cloning site Unknown (unknown if destroyed); 3′ cloning site Unknown (unknown if destroyed)
Resource information
  A portion of this plasmid was derived from a plasmid made by: Synthetic
Terms and licenses: Academic/Nonprofit Terms; Industry Terms: Not Available to Industry
How to cite: pRSFDuet-1_VNp-hGH was a gift from Dan Mulvihill (Addgene plasmid # 182411 ; http://n2t.net/addgene:182411 ; RRID:Addgene_182411)
